>Addgene plasmid #34276 | KHBD00122 | depositor partial sequence | sequence record 40843 | KHBD00122 sequence 1176 bps
ATGTTTGACAAGAATTTGGACGGCAACAATCTGTCGGTCTCCATCGGTGGGGATTTGGATTCGACGAGTT
CCGGCGGCACATCCTCGGATCACTCGGCTGTCCATCAGGACAATCTCAGCTCGCCGATGGCCTACGGATC
CCTCTTCCTCCCAAATGCTGGTTATCGTGGCAACCTGTCATGCAAAACGGTCCTGCAGCTGGACAAGTTC
GCACCCTACGAGGGTGTGGAGAAGGATCACCTGCTGGAGCGGCGGTTTCAGGACATCACCAATGACTACG
ACAAGTCGCCGCCGCCCACCGCCTCGACCACGCCCACGCACTATCCCAGCCTGAACAGCATAATATTTGA
GAATGGGAGCAGTGGCAACCTGGGCGATCTCAACGGGAACACGAAGACGGATCTATGCGCCGGCCTGCAG
AGAAGTGGCGGCGGATTGGGGGGCAATGCCGGCAGTGGTGGCCACCTCATATCCAATCTCACAGCCGCCC
ACAACATGTCCGCCGTGAGCAGCTTTCCTATCGACGCCAAGATGCTGCAGTTCTCCACGGATCAGATCCA
GTGCATGTGCGAGGCACTGCAGCAGAAGGGCGACATCGAGAAGCTGACCACATTCCTCTGCAGCCTGCCG
CCCAGCGAGTTCTTCAAGACCAACGAGAGTGTCCTGCGGGCCCGCGCCATGGTGGCCTACAATCTGGGCC
AGTTCCACGAGCTGTACAACCTGCTGGAGACGCACTGCTTTTCGATCAAGTACCACGTGGACCTGCAGAA
CCTCTGGTTCAAGGCCCACTACAAGGAGGCCGAGAAGGTGCGTGGCCGACCACTGGGCGCCGTGGACAAG
TACCGTCTGCGCAAGAAGTATCCCCTGCCCAAGACGATCTGGGATGGCGAGGAGACGGTCTACTGCTTCA
AGGAGAAGTCGCGCAACGCTCTCAAGGACTGCTACCTGACCAACCGATATCCCACCCCCGACGAGAAGAA
GACGCTGGCCAAGAAGACCGGGCTCACGCTCACCCAGGTCTCCAACTGGTTCAAGAATCGTCGACAGCGG
GATCGCACGCCCCAGCAAAGACCGGACATCATGTCGGTGCTGCCCGTGGGCCAACTGGATGGCAATGGAT
TCCCGCGCATGTTCAATGCTCCAAGCTATTATCCCGAAACGATTTTCAATGGGCAA
