>Addgene plasmid #34276 | KHBD00122 | addgene partial sequence | sequence record 41938 | M13-Rev 5'-CAGGAAACAGCTATGACC-3'
ATTTTATTTTGACTGATAGTGACCTGTTCGTTGCAACAAATTGATAAGCAATGCTTTCTTATAATGCCAA
CTTTGTACAAGAAAGTTGGCAATTGCCCATTGAAAATCGTTTCGGGATAATAGCTTGGAGCATTGAACAT
GCGCGGGAATCCATTGCCATCCAGTTGGCCCACGGGCAGCACCGACATGATGTCCGGTCTTTGCTGGGGC
GTGCGATCCCGCTGTCGACGATTCTTGAACCAGTTGGAGACCTGGGTGAGCGTGAGCCCGGTCTTCTTGG
CCAGCGTCTTCTTCTCGTCGGGGGTGGGATATCGGTTGGTCAGGTAGCAGTCCTTGAGAGCGTTGCGCGA
CTTCTCCTTGAAGCAGTAGACCGTCTCCTCGCCATCCCAGATCGTCTTGGGCAGGGGATACTTCTTGCGC
AGACGGTACTTGTCCACGGCGCCCAGTGGTCGGCCACGCACCTTCTCGGCCTCCTTGTAGTGGGCCTTGA
ACCAGAGGTTCTGCAGGTCCACGTGGTACTTGATCGAAAAGCAGTGCGTCTCCAGCAGGTTGTACAGCTC
GTGGAACTGGCCCAGATTGTAGGCCACCATGGCGCGGGCCCGCAGGACACTCTCGTTGGTCTTGAAGAAC
TCGCTGGGCGGCAGGCTGCAGAGGAATGTGGTCAGCTTCTCGATGTCGCCCTTCTGCTG
