[The description below was written by a language model from this plasmid's Addgene catalogue record.]
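Description:
KHBD00122 is a Gateway entry-type clone built in the pDONR221 backbone (Invitrogen), carrying the coding sequence of the Drosophila melanogaster gene CG3871, better known as Six4 (FBgn0027364), which the publication context places among fly transcription factors. The insert is recorded as 1176 bp in a backbone of 2536 bp, introduced by Gateway recombinational cloning, so the ORF should sit between recombination (att) sites that allow it to be moved into compatible destination vectors. The plasmid is a high-copy bacterial vector propagated in E. coli under kanamycin selection. As a donor/entry backbone it is not an expression vector. The record lists no promoter driving the insert, no tags and no reporter, and no feature table is provided, so details such as the exact att sites or origin are not stated. M13 forward and reverse primer sites flank the insert for sequence verification.

A notable design feature is that the ORFs in this collection were cloned open-ended, without a stop codon. This allows the Six4 coding sequence to be transferred into destination vectors that add C-terminal fusions as well as those that supply N-terminal ones, with translation termination then provided by the destination vector. The clone belongs to a collection associated with work on automated screening of protein-DNA interactions at Drosophila regulatory elements. Its expected use is therefore as a source clone for shuttling Six4 into expression or interaction-assay vectors, although the record does not specify particular downstream vectors.
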