Addgene plasmid #34276: KHBD00122
Depositing lab: Bart Deplancke. Depositing organization: Swiss Federal Institute of Technology (EPFL). Publication: Automated protein-DNA interaction screening of Drosophila regulatory elements. Korneel Hens, Jean-Daniel Feuz, Alina Isakova, Antonina Lagovitina, Andreas Massouras, Julien Bryois, Patrick Callaerts, Susan E. Celniker, Bart Deplancke. Nat Methods. 2011 Oct 30;8(12):1065-70. 10.1038/nmeth.1763 PubMed 22037703.
Backbone
  Vector backbone: pDONR221
  Backbone manufacturer: Invitrogen
  Backbone size w/o insert (bp): 2536
  Vector type: Gateway Donor Vector
Growth in bacteria
  Bacterial resistance: Kanamycin, 50 μg/mL
  Growth temperature: 37°C
  Growth strain: DH5alpha
  Copy number: High Copy
Gene/Insert
  Gene/Insert name: CG3871 (alt names: FBgn0027364; Six4)
  Species: D. melanogaster (fly)
  Insert size (bp): 1176
  Entrez Gene: Six4 (a.k.a. Dmel_CG3871, CG3871, D-Six4, D-six4, DSix4, Dmel\CG3871, Dsix4, six4, six4/5)
  Cloning method: Gateway Cloning
  Sequencing primers: 5′ M13F; 3′ M13R
Terms and licenses: Academic/Nonprofit Terms; Industry Terms: Not Available to Industry
Depositor comments: Please note that the ORFs in this collection were cloned open-ended (without a stop codon).
How to cite: KHBD00122 was a gift from Bart Deplancke (Addgene plasmid # 34276 ; http://n2t.net/addgene:34276 ; RRID:Addgene_34276)
